Addgene plasmid #228779: PET-28a-YTH domain of YTHDC2
Purpose: Protein expression plasmid for YTH domain of YTHDC2 in E.Coli.
Depositing lab: Huiqing Zhou. Depositing organization: Boston College. Publication: Discovery of a new inhibitor for YTH domain-containing m(6)A RNA readers. Wang CH, Zhou H. RSC Chem Biol. 2024 Jul 25;5(9):914-923. doi: 10.1039/d4cb00105b. eCollection 2024 Aug 28. PubMed 39211476.
Backbone
  Vector backbone: PET28A
  Vector type: Bacterial Expression
Growth in bacteria
  Bacterial resistance: Kanamycin, 50 μg/mL
  Growth temperature: 37°C
  Growth strain: DH5alpha
  Copy number: Unknown
Gene/Insert
  Gene/Insert name: YTH domain of YTHDC2
  Species: H. sapiens (human)
  Insert size (bp): 450
  Entrez Gene: YTHDC2 (a.k.a. CAHL, hYTHDC2)
  Promoter: T7
  Tag / fusion protein: 6*His
  Cloning method: Gibson Cloning
  Sequencing primers: 5′ T7
Terms and licenses: Academic/Nonprofit Terms; Industry Terms: Not Available to Industry
How to cite: PET-28a-YTH domain of YTHDC2 was a gift from Huiqing Zhou (Addgene plasmid # 228779 ; http://n2t.net/addgene:228779 ; RRID:Addgene_228779)
