[The description below was written by a language model from this plasmid's Addgene catalogue record and pLannotate feature annotations shown in this document.]
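Description:
PET-28a-YTH domain of YTHDC2 is a bacterial expression plasmid built on the pET-28a backbone for producing the YTH domain of human YTHDC2 in E. coli. The sequenced plasmid is about 5.7 kb and carries the usual pET-28a maintenance elements: a kanamycin resistance gene (aminoglycoside phosphotransferase) for selection, a ColE1/pBR322-type origin together with the rop gene and bom region, and an f1 origin that allows single-stranded DNA production. Short tetracycline-resistance fragments, a partial AmpR promoter and a predicted E. coli open reading frame in the annotation appear to be remnants of the pBR322-derived backbone rather than functional parts. The catalogue lists the copy number as unknown.

The expression cassette consists of a T7 promoter followed by a lac operator and the strong T7 gene 10 ribosome binding site, with a T7 terminator downstream and a plasmid-borne lacI gene supplying repressor. Transcription therefore depends on a host that provides T7 RNA polymerase and is held off until relieved by IPTG or lactose. The insert, listed as 450 bp and introduced by Gibson cloning, is annotated as a roughly 420 bp fragment of YTHDC2, the portion that recognises N6-methyladenosine (m6A) in RNA. It is fused to a 6xHis tag. A short hit just upstream of the insert, labelled as a fragment of a composite tag, most likely corresponds to this His tag, suggesting an N-terminal position useful for metal-affinity purification. A brief downstream match to a T7 gene 10-derived solubility tag is probably vector sequence. The associated work concerns inhibitors of YTH-domain m6A readers, consistent with use of this plasmid to make recombinant domain for biochemical and binding assays.
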