Features (pLannotate 1.2.2; 19 found; start..end, strand, type, name):
     60..81      -  protein_bind   CAP binding site: CAP binding activates transcription in the presence of cAMP. E. coli catabolite activator protein
     94..1176    -  CDS            lacI: lac repressor; lacI; The lac repressor binds to the lac operator to inhibit transcription in E. coli. This inhibition can be relieved by adding lactose or isopropyl-β-D-thiogalactopyranoside (IPTG).
   1177..1254    -  promoter       lacI promoter: lacI
   1262..1541    -  CDS            TcR (fragment): tetracycline efflux protein; tet; confers resistance to tetracycline
   1567..1585    +  promoter       T7 promoter: promoter for bacteriophage T7 RNA polymerase
   1586..1610    +  protein_bind   lac operator: The lac repressor binds to the lac operator to inhibit transcription in E. coli. This inhibition can be relieved by adding lactose or isopropyl-β-D-thiogalactopyranoside (IPTG). lac repressor encoded by lacI
   1625..1647    +  RBS            RBS: efficient ribosome binding site from bacteriophage T7 gene 10 (Olins and Rangwala, 1989)
   1661..1679    +  CDS            capTEV™ (fragment): composite tag for in vivo biotinylation, TEV protease cleavage, and 6xHis tagging
   1688..2107    +  CDS            YTHDC2 (fragment): YTDC2_HUMAN - Experimental evidence at protein level: Swiss-Prot protein existence level 1. 3'-5' RNA helicase that plays a key role in the male and female germline by promoting transition from mitotic to meiotic divisions in stem cells (PubMed:26318451, PubMed:29033321, PubMed:29970596). Specifically recognizes and binds N6-methyladenosine (m6A)-containing RNAs, a modification present at internal sites of mRNAs and some non-coding RNAs that plays a role in the efficiency of RNA processing and stability (PubMed:26318451, PubMed:29033321). Essential for ensuring a successful progression of the
   2117..2166    +  CDS            SET1 (fragment): solubility-enhancement tag derived from T7 phage gene 10B
   2174..2221    +  terminator     T7 terminator: transcription terminator for bacteriophage T7 RNA polymerase
   2258..2686    +  rep_origin     f1 ori (sequence partly withheld): f1 bacteriophage origin of replication; arrow indicates direction of (+) strand synthesis
   2739..2796    +  promoter       AmpR promoter (fragment): bla
   2805..3620    -  CDS            KanR: aminoglycoside phosphotransferase; aph(3')-Ia; confers resistance to kanamycin in bacteria or G418 (Geneticin®) in eukaryotes
   3742..4330    +  rep_origin     ori: high-copy-number ColE1/pMB1/pBR322/pUC origin of replication
   4516..4655    -  misc_feature   bom: basis of mobility region from pBR322
   4757..4948    -  CDS            rop: Rop protein, which maintains plasmids at low copy number; rop
   4965..5345    +  CDS            YPB1_ECOLX: Protein predicted: Swiss-Prot protein existence level 4. From Escherichia coli.
   5417..45      -  CDS            TcR (fragment) (across the origin): tetracycline efflux protein; tet; confers resistance to tetracycline
>Addgene plasmid #228779 | PET-28a-YTH domain of YTHDC2 | addgene full sequence | sequence record 456895 | Addgene NGS Result
CGGAAGGAGCTGACTGGGTTGAAGGCTCTCAAGGGCATCGGTCGAGATCCCGGTGCCTAATGAGTGAGCT
AACTTACATTAATTGCGTTGCGCTCACTGCCCGCTTTCCAGTCGGGAAACCTGTCGTGCCAGCTGCATTA
ATGAATCGGCCAACGCGCGGGGAGAGGCGGTTTGCGTATTGGGCGCCAGGGTGGTTTTTCTTTTCACCAG
TGAGACGGGCAACAGCTGATTGCCCTTCACCGCCTGGCCCTGAGAGAGTTGCAGCAAGCGGTCCACGCTG
GTTTGCCCCAGCAGGCGAAAATCCTGTTTGATGGTGGTTAACGGCGGGATATAACATGAGCTGTCTTCGG
TATCGTCGTATCCCACTACCGAGATGTCCGCACCAACGCGCAGCCCGGACTCGGTAATGGCGCGCATTGC
GCCCAGCGCCATCTGATCGTTGGCAACCAGCATCGCAGTGGGAACGATGCCCTCATTCAGCATTTGCATG
GTTTGTTGAAAACCGGACATGGCACTCCAGTCGCCTTCCCGTTCCGCTATCGGCTGAATTTGATTGCGAG
TGAGATATTTATGCCAGCCAGCCAGACGCAGACGCGCCGAGACAGAACTTAATGGGCCCGCTAACAGCGC
GATTTGCTGGTGACCCAATGCGACCAGATGCTCCACGCCCAGTCGCGTACCGTCTTCATGGGAGAAAATA
ATACTGTTGATGGGTGTCTGGTCAGAGACATCAAGAAATAACGCCGGAACATTAGTGCAGGCAGCTTCCA
CAGCAATGGCATCCTGGTCATCCAGCGGATAGTTAATGATCAGCCCACTGACGCGTTGCGCGAGAAGATT
GTGCACCGCCGCTTTACAGGCTTCGACGCCGCTTCGTTCTACCATCGACACCACCACGCTGGCACCCAGT
TGATCGGCGCGAGATTTAATCGCCGCGACAATTTGCGACGGCGCGTGCAGGGCCAGACTGGAGGTGGCAA
CGCCAATCAGCAACGACTGTTTGCCCGCCAGTTGTTGTGCCACGCGGTTGGGAATGTAATTCAGCTCCGC
CATCGCCGCTTCCACTTTTTCCCGCGTTTTCGCAGAAACGTGGCTGGCCTGGTTCACCACGCGGGAAACG
GTCTGATAAGAGACACCGGCATACTCTGCGACATCGTATAACGTTACTGGTTTCACATTCACCACCCTGA
ATTGACTCTCTTCCGGGCGCTATCATGCCATACCGCGAAAGGTTTTGCGCCATTCGATGGTGTCCGGGAT
CTCGACGCTCTCCCTTATGCGACTCCTGCATTAGGAAGCAGCCCAGTAGTAGGTTGAGGCCGTTGAGCAC
CGCCGCCGCAAGGAATGGTGCATGCAAGGAGATGGCGCCCAACAGTCCCCCGGCCACGGGGCCTGCCACC
ATACCCACGCCGAAACAAGCGCTCATGAGCCCGAAGTGGCGAGCCCGATCTTCCCCATCGGTGATGTCGG
CGATATAGGCGCCAGCAACCGCACCTGTGGCGCCGGTGATGCCGGCCACGATGCGTCCGGCGTAGAGGAT
CGAGATCGATCTCGATCCCGCGAAATTAATACGACTCACTATAGGGGAATTGTGAGCGGATAACAATTCC
CCTCTAGAAATAATTTTGTTTAACTTTAAGAAGGAGATATACATATGCACCATCATCATCATCATGGTGG
AAGCGGTAACATGCCTGTTCGATACTTCATAATGAAGAGTAGCAATTTGAGAAACCTTGAAATTTCTCAA
CAGAAGGGTATCTGGTCTACAACTCCTAGTAATGAACGGAAGCTAAATCGAGCCTTTTGGGAAAGCAGCA
TAGTTTACTTGGTATTTTCTGTTCAAGGATCTGGACATTTCCAGGGATTTTCTAGGATGTCTTCTGAGAT
TGGAAGGGAAAAGAGTCAGGACTGGGGCTCTGCTGGACTAGGAGGAGTATTTAAGGTGGAGTGGATACGA
AAAGAAAGCCTTCCCTTTCAATTTGCACACCATTTACTCAATCCATGGAATGACAACAAGAAAGTGCAGA
TAAGCAGGGATGGGCAGGAACTAGAACCTCTGGTTGGTGAACAGTTGCTCCAGTTATGGGAACGTCTTCC
CTTGGGATAAGATCCGGCTGCTAACAAAGCCCGAAAGGAAGCTGAGTTGGCTGCTGCCACCGCTGAGCAA
TAACTAGCATAACCCCTTGGGGCCTCTAAACGGGTCTTGAGGGGTTTTTTGCTGAAAGGAGGAACTATAT
CCGGATTGGCGAATGGG
[124 nt withheld, positions 2258-2381]
C
[91 nt withheld, positions 2383-2473]
A
[49 nt withheld, positions 2475-2523]
CCTTTGACGTTGGAGTCCACGTTCTTT
[37 nt withheld, positions 2551-2587]
ACCCTATCTCGGTCTATTCTTTTGATTTATAAGGGATTTTGCCGATTTCGGCCTATTGGTTAAAAAATGA
GCTGATTTAACAAAAATTTAACGCGAATTTTAACAAAATATTAACGCTTACAATTTAGGTGGCACTTTTC
GGGGAAATGTGCGCGGAACCCCTATTTGTTTATTTTTCTAAATACATTCAAATATGTATCCGCTCATGAA
TTAATTCTTAGAAAAACTCATCGAGCATCAAATGAAACTGCAATTTATTCATATCAGGATTATCAATACC
ATATTTTTGAAAAAGCCGTTTCTGTAATGAAGGAGAAAACTCACCGAGGCAGTTCCATAGGATGGCAAGA
TCCTGGTATCGGTCTGCGATTCCGACTCGTCCAACATCAATACAACCTATTAATTTCCCCTCGTCAAAAA
TAAGGTTATCAAGTGAGAAATCACCATGAGTGACGACTGAATCCGGTGAGAATGGCAAAAGTTTATGCAT
TTCTTTCCAGACTTGTTCAACAGGCCAGCCATTACGCTCGTCATCAAAATCACTCGCATCAACCAAACCG
TTATTCATTCGTGATTGCGCCTGAGCGAGACGAAATACGCGATCGCTGTTAAAAGGACAATTACAAACAG
GAATCGAATGCAACCGGCGCAGGAACACTGCCAGCGCATCAACAATATTTTCACCTGAATCAGGATATTC
TTCTAATACCTGGAATGCTGTTTTCCCGGGGATCGCAGTGGTGAGTAACCATGCATCATCAGGAGTACGG
ATAAAATGCTTGATGGTCGGAAGAGGCATAAATTCCGTCAGCCAGTTTAGTCTGACCATCTCATCTGTAA
CATCATTGGCAACGCTACCTTTGCCATGTTTCAGAAACAACTCTGGCGCATCGGGCTTCCCATACAATCG
ATAGATTGTCGCACCTGATTGCCCGACATTATCGCGAGCCCATTTATACCCATATAAATCAGCATCCATG
TTGGAATTTAATCGCGGCCTAGAGCAAGACGTTTCCCGTTGAATATGGCTCATAACACCCCTTGTATTAC
TGTTTATGTAAGCAGACAGTTTTATTGTTCATGACCAAAATCCCTTAACGTGAGTTTTCGTTCCACTGAG
CGTCAGACCCCGTAGAAAAGATCAAAGGATCTTCTTGAGATCCTTTTTTTCTGCGCGTAATCTGCTGCTT
GCAAACAAAAAAACCACCGCTACCAGCGGTGGTTTGTTTGCCGGATCAAGAGCTACCAACTCTTTTTCCG
AAGGTAACTGGCTTCAGCAGAGCGCAGATACCAAATACTGTCCTTCTAGTGTAGCCGTAGTTAGGCCACC
ACTTCAAGAACTCTGTAGCACCGCCTACATACCTCGCTCTGCTAATCCTGTTACCAGTGGCTGCTGCCAG
TGGCGATAAGTCGTGTCTTACCGGGTTGGACTCAAGACGATAGTTACCGGATAAGGCGCAGCGGTCGGGC
TGAACGGGGGGTTCGTGCACACAGCCCAGCTTGGAGCGAACGACCTACACCGAACTGAGATACCTACAGC
GTGAGCTATGAGAAAGCGCCACGCTTCCCGAAGGGAGAAAGGCGGACAGGTATCCGGTAAGCGGCAGGGT
CGGAACAGGAGAGCGCACGAGGGAGCTTCCAGGGGGAAACGCCTGGTATCTTTATAGTCCTGTCGGGTTT
CGCCACCTCTGACTTGAGCGTCGATTTTTGTGATGCTCGTCAGGGGGGCGGAGCCTATGGAAAAACGCCA
GCAACGCGGCCTTTTTACGGTTCCTGGCCTTTTGCTGGCCTTTTGCTCACATGTTCTTTCCTGCGTTATC
CCCTGATTCTGTGGATAACCGTATTACCGCCTTTGAGTGAGCTGATACCGCTCGCCGCAGCCGAACGACC
GAGCGCAGCGAGTCAGTGAGCGAGGAAGCGGAAGAGCGCCTGATGCGGTATTTTCTCCTTACGCATCTGT
GCGGTATTTCACACCGCAATGGTGCACTCTCAGTACAATCTGCTCTGATGCCGCATAGTTAAGCCAGTAT
ACACTCCGCTATCGCTACGTGACTGGGTCATGGCTGCGCCCCGACACCCGCCAACACCCGCTGACGCGCC
CTGACGGGCTTGTCTGCTCCCGGCATCCGCTTACAGACAAGCTGTGACCGTCTCCGGGAGCTGCATGTGT
CAGAGGTTTTCACCGTCATCACCGAAACGCGCGAGGCAGCTGCGGTAAAGCTCATCAGCGTGGTCGTGAA
GCGATTCACAGATGTCTGCCTGTTCATCCGCGTCCAGCTCGTTGAGTTTCTCCAGAAGCGTTAATGTCTG
GCTTCTGATAAAGCGGGCCATGTTAAGGGCGGTTTTTTCCTGTTTGGTCACTGATGCCTCCGTGTAAGGG
GGATTTCTGTTCATGGGGGTAATGATACCGATGAAACGAGAGAGGATGCTCACGATACGGGTTACTGATG
ATGAACATGCCCGGTTACTGGAACGTTGTGAGGGTAAACAACTGGCGGTATGGATGCGGCGGGACCAGAG
AAAAATCACTCAGGGTCAATGCCAGCGCTTCGTTAATACAGATGTAGGTGTTCCACAGGGTAGCCAGCAG
CATCCTGCGATGCAGATCCGGAACATAATGGTGCAGGGCGCTGACTTCCGCGTTTCCAGACTTTACGAAA
CACGGAAACCGAAGACCATTCATGTTGTTGCTCAGGTCGCAGACGTTTTGCAGCAGCAGTCGCTTCACGT
TCGCTCGCGTATCGGTGATTCATTCTGCTAACCAGTAAGGCAACCACGCCAGCCTAGCCGGGTCCTCAAC
GACAGGAGCACGATCATGCGCACCCGTGGGGCCGCCATGCCGGCGATAATGGCCTGCTTCTCGCCGAAAC
GTTTGGTGGCGGGACCAGTGACGAAGGCTTGAGCGAGGGCGTGCAAGATTCCGAATACCGCAAGCGACAG
GCCGATCATCGTCGCGCTCCAGCGAAAGCGGTCCTCGCCGAAAATGACCCAGAGCGCTGCCGGCACCTGT
CCTACGAGTTGCATGATAAAGAAGACAGTCATAAGTGCGGCGACGATAGTCATGCCCCGCGCCCAC
